Addgene plasmid #54543: mApple-Display-5
Purpose: (Empty Backbone) Localization: Cytoplasm, Excitation: 568, Emission: 592
Depositing lab: Michael Davidson. Depositing organization: Florida State University, Tallahassee.
Backbone
  Vector backbone: mApple-Display
  Backbone size (bp): 6000
  Vector type: Mammalian Expression
  Selectable markers: Neomycin (select with G418)
  Tag / fusion protein: mApple-Display (N terminal on backbone)
Growth in bacteria
  Bacterial resistance: Kanamycin, 50 μg/mL
  Growth temperature: 37°C
  Growth strain: DH5alpha
  Copy number: High Copy
Gene/Insert
  Gene/Insert name: None
  Tag / fusion protein: mApple-Display (N terminal on backbone)
Terms and licenses: Academic/Nonprofit Terms; Industry Terms: Not Available to Industry
Depositor comments: . Excitation = 568; Emission = 592
How to cite: mApple-Display-5 was a gift from Michael Davidson (Addgene plasmid # 54543 ; http://n2t.net/addgene:54543 ; RRID:Addgene_54543)
