[The description below was written by a language model from this plasmid's Addgene catalogue record.]
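Description:
mApple-Display-5 is a mammalian expression plasmid of about 6 kb, catalogued as an empty backbone built on a vector called mApple-Display. It is propagated in E. coli as a high-copy plasmid under kanamycin selection. It also carries a neomycin resistance marker, so transfected mammalian cells can be selected with G418, for example to derive stable lines. The record does not state the origin of replication, the promoter driving expression, or the polyadenylation signal, and no feature table is provided to confirm them.

The payload is the fluorescent protein mApple, a monomeric red-orange reporter, recorded here with an excitation maximum of 568 nm and emission at 592 nm. It is listed as an "mApple-Display" tag positioned N-terminally on the backbone, and no additional gene or insert is present. The name "Display" suggests a display-type fusion cassette, which in other vectors usually means a secretion signal plus a membrane anchor that presents a protein on the cell surface. The record does not describe any such elements, however, and it gives the localization as cytoplasm, so the exact architecture and targeting of the fusion should be checked against the full sequence. The meaning of the "5" suffix is also not explained.

As far as the record supports, the plasmid serves as a fluorescent-protein expression vector for live-cell or fixed-cell imaging in mammalian cells. It could be used as a red-channel localization marker or control, or as a starting backbone for cloning a sequence of interest in frame with the mApple-containing tag.
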