>Addgene plasmid #54543 | mApple-Display-5 | depositor partial sequence | sequence record 84940 | insert sequence
ATCCGCTAGCGCCACCATGGAGACCGACACCCTCCTGCTATGGGTGCTGCTGCTCTGGGTGCCCGGCAGC
ACCGGCGACGCACCGGTCGCCACCATGGTGAGCAAGGGCGAGGAGAATAACATGGCCATCATCAAGGAGT
TCATGCGCTTCAAGGTGCACATGGAGGGCTCCGTGAACGGCCACGAGTTCGAGATCGAGGGCGAGGGCGA
GGGCCGCCCCTACGAGGCCTTTCAGACCGCTAAGCTGAAGGTGACCAAGGGTGGCCCCCTGCCCTTCGCC
TGGGACATCCTGTCCCCTCAGTTCATGTACGGCTCCAAGGTCTACATTAAGCACCCAGCCGACATCCCCG
ACTACTTCAAGCTGTCCTTCCCCGAGGGCTTCAGGTGGGAGCGCGTGATGAACTTCGAGGACGGCGGCAT
TATTCACGTTAACCAGGACTCCTCCCTGCAGGACGGCGTGTTCATCTACAAGGTGAAGCTGCGCGGCACC
AACTTCCCCTCCGACGGCCCCGTAATGCAGAAGAAGACCATGGGCTGGGAGGCCTCCGAGGAGCGGATGT
ACCCCGAGGACGGCGCCCTGAAGAGCGAGATCAAGAAGAGGCTGAAGCTGAAGGACGGCGGCCACTACGC
CGCCGAGGTCAAGACCACCTACAAGGCCAAGAAGCCCGTGCAGCTGCCCGGCGCCTACATCGTCGACATC
AAGTTGGACATCGTGTCCCACAACGAGGACTACACCATCGTGGAACAGTACGAACGCGCCGAGGGCCGCC
ACTCCACCGGCGGCATGGACGAGCTGTACAAGTCCGGAAGCGGCAGCGGCGGAGCTGTGGGCCAGGACAC
GCAGGAGGTCATCGTGGTGCCACACTCCTTGCCCTTTAAGGTGGTGGTGATCTCAGCCATCCTGGCCCTG
GTGGTGCTCACCATCATCTCCCTTATCATCCTCATCATGCTTTGGCAGAAGAAGCCACGTTAGGAATTCT
GCAGTCGACGGTACCGCGGGCCCGGGATCCACCGGATCTAGATAACTGATCATAA
