>Addgene plasmid #54543 | mApple-Display-5 | addgene partial sequence | sequence record 91810 | CMV-F 5'-CGCAAATGGGCGGTAGGCGTG-3'
AGTGAACCGTCAGATCCGCTAGCGCCACCATGGAGACCGACACCCTCCTGCTATGGGTGCTGCTGCTCTG
GGTGCCCGGCAGCACCGGCGACGCACCGGTCGCCACCATGGTGAGCAAGGGCGAGGAGAATAACATGGCC
ATCATCAAGGAGTTCATGCGCTTCAAGGTGCACATGGAGGGCTCCGTGAACGGCCACGAGTTCGAGATCG
AGGGCGAGGGCGAGGGCCGCCCCTACGAGGCCTTTCAGACCGCTAAGCTGAAGGTGACCAAGGGTGGCCC
CCTGCCCTTCGCCTGGGACATCCTGTCCCCTCAGTTCATGTACGGCTCCAAGGTCTACATTAAGCACCCA
GCCGACATCCCCGACTACTTCAAGCTGTCCTTCCCCGAGGGCTTCAGGTGGGAGCGCGTGATGAACTTCG
AGGACGGCGGCATTATTCACGTTAACCAGGACTCCTCCCTGCAGGACGGCGTGTTCATCTACAAGGTGAA
GCTGCGCGGCACCAACTTCCCCTCCGACGGCCCCGTAATGCAGAAGAAGACCATGGGCTGGGAGGCCTCC
GAGGAGCGGATGTACCCCGAGGACGGCGCCCTGAAGAGCGAGATCAAGAAGAGGCTGAAGCTGAAGGACG
GCGGCCACTACGCCGCCGAGGTCAAGACCACCTACAAGGCCAAGAAGCCCGTGCAGCTGCCCGGCGCCTA
CATCGTCGACATCAAGTTGGACATCGTGTCCCACAACGAGGACTACACCATCGTGGAACAGTACGAACGC
GCCGAGGGCCGCCACTCCACCGGCGGCATGGACGAGCTGTACAAGTCCGGAAGCGGCAGCGGCGGAGCTG
TGGGCCAGGACACGCAGGAGGTCATCGTGGTGCCACACTCCTTGCCCTTTAAGGTGGTGGTGATCTCAGC
CATCCTGG
